>Addgene plasmid #223490 | pEY143 | addgene full sequence | sequence record 441665 | Addgene NGS Result
TCACACAGGAAACAGCTATGACCATGATTACGCCAAGCTGTAAGTTTAAACATGATCTTACTAACTAACT
ATTCTCATTTAAATTTTCAGAGCTTAAAAATGGCTGAAATCACTCACAACGATGGATACGCTAACAACTT
GGAAATGAAATAAGCTTGCATGCCTGCAGCTATCCGAGCAGAAAGATAGTCGATTTCATAACATGGTAAT
ACGATTAGCCGGAACAGAAAATAAATATGTCAAGATTTCATAAATATCAAACCCACGCCAAACGGTTTAT
TATATTAAAAACTTATTCATGATATCATTTTGGACATATATAAGGTCATGAAAAAGTTGTAAAAGTTACC
GATAATCTTTTCATAGAAACATTTTGGAATTAAACTCTTTTTTAATTTATTTTTGTATTTTAAACTATTT
TCAGCGAAATGAATCTTGTCGCTTCAATGCGAGCAAATCATTGGTAGCTGAAAGGGTGGTTGTAGCTGTA
ACAAGACGTAGTCATGAAAAAGTGGAAGCTAGTTCTTGATGGTTGTTCTTGATCTACCACGGCTCCGCAT
TTTTCCCATACTAAAAATTACGAAAAAGCCGAAAATGTCAAAGTATCGAAAATTTTGAATCGGCAATTTC
TGAAAGAACTGGTTTTATCTTCCAGTTCGGCAATTGTCGAATTATCGGAAAAAATTCTAATTTCCAGAAT
GAAAGAACTTGACTTTCAGACTATAGTACACAGGAAATTCTCCTCATTTTTGAGTTTATTTTTTTAAATA
ATTTTCGAACTCGATAATTGTCAAATTTTTGAATTGGATATTTGCCAAAATGCCTTCGCCAAACATTTTT
TAACTACGCCCAATTATTGAATTGCCAAAAAATGGAATTTAATTTTAATCCTCCCAAATTTTTGTCATTT
TTCAGTGTTTTTAGTTTCCGGAAGTATCATCATCATCTTTTGCATATCCTCTCATTTTCGTGTCCATCTC
TCTTTTTTTTTCTTCCGTCCAATGTAGCATTAGCCTCTTCCAGAAACGAGAGAAACCCCAGCAGCAGTAG
CAGAGTAGGCAGCAGAAGCTCTTCTCTTCTGCTTCAGCTTCTGCGCCTCTCCGTTTTTCTGTCTGCGTGT
GTGTATGTGTGTCCTAATTCAGCGTGATGTCGTCGCCGCCGGCCTATTGATCTTCGCACCGCTTCTGGTG
TGCCCCCCATGTGTGTGTGCATGTGCTCTGCGTCTCCCGGCTCCCCGTCTCCTAATGCATGTATTTTCTA
GTGGGGGTCCCCCGCCCGCTTCTTCTTCCCGCGCGCGAGCGCCATGACTGCTGCTTCTCCGCCCCAGACG
ACGACGATTGTTTTCCAAAAATGAAACACTTTTGTGTTGCTCATACCCCATTTCCTCCAAAATTAGCATG
CCTTCCAACTCCACTGCCCGTTTTTTCCTTCTTTCTCCCCCGGCCTCTCATAGTTCTCACACATCAAATA
TTTTATATTTTATATTTATAAACCCCGAACGCGTTCCTTCCTCCTCTCCCCATATTTTTCCCTTTTTTGG
AATATTTTAAAAGCTTGTGTTTTCTTTTTATCGAAAAAAACGCAAAATTACAGCCTTCGCGTAGAGGCTA
ACTAGTAATTTCCGTGTAGCAAAAGAGCAACAGAGCCATAATCATAGAGAGAATATTCAATTTCGGGTGC
ATTTCTAATGAAACAAAGTATTCCGGAGGGCAAAAAAGGGAGAATATTTGCAATTTGTATTTCTCTTCCA
ATCACCACATTTTTATTTCCTCCCACACTCCTCCCCGCAAAATGACATTTTCGGATTGATTTTGTGTGTG
TTTTGAGCCCGTTTCCATTTATATTTGGAATTTTTTTGGTTTGCAATTTTTCCTGAGAAAATCAAAAAAA
TATTGAAAGTTTCCAATTCTGTATGATTTTTTTTTTTTCAAAAAATGATACATTCAGTTTCTTCTTGAAC
TTCTAAAAAATCAAAATTTATTTTGCGAAATAAAAATTAAACTTCATCAAATTTTGTGCATGTTGTTGGA
AAAAAATTTGAAGAAATATAACTTTAATCAACAAATAAAAAAATAGTCCAAATTTCGAGAAAATTTAAAA
AATTGTTCTTTTAAAACATTTTTGTAATTTTTTTCGAGCAATCGTGAAAAAACATTTCAATTTTTTTTTA
ATTTTTACTTAAAAATTCAAATATTGATAAAATTGTGATAATTACTTTGACAATTAACAGAAAAAAGGCA
TTAGACAACTGTTTTTTTTAAACATTTTTTAAAAACTTTTTTTGGCACGTCCCGTTTGACCGCGTGGAAT
ATGTCGAAATATAAGTGGTCAAAAAGGAAATGTATGTACTGCACTTTTGTTTATACCACGAATCGTAATC
AGGTTATATGACCATTTTTATTAAATTACTGCGCCAACTTGGTCAGAAATCTCTATGAATCAATGTTATG
TATTTCATTTTCTCTCCCAGGGATTTCACCCCCACACCACCACTGACATCATCTGAACTATTTATTTACA
TTTACTCCAAGCACACCAATGAAACATACACATATCTTATTTTTAGATTTACCCTCTTTGGATAGCAAAT
ATACCCATTCTTAATCCATAATATTTAGCAACTAACATAAGCTCCCACAATTATTTAACTTGATTTTTGA
CGATTTTGCAGCCTGATACAAATGGTCACAACATTTTGTAGCTAGGATTATTCAAATCCTTTGAAATATG
AAATTGTCTAGCCATAACTTTTAGAAGAAATTTTTCTGACAATCTGCTCCTAAAAAGCGATTGTGTTGGA
CCATCTGATTTTTCACTCCACAACTTTCGCCTAACCGCATGGATAAATCCATTAAACTTCCCGTTTTCTC
AGACATTCTACATATATTCTTTGAACTTTAATCCATGTCTAGACACAAAAAATTATTCCTTAAAAATTTC
AAAAACAAGTCAATTTTTCAAAATTTTGTGCGCAAAAAGAAAGAAGACTAACACAGCGCACAAGAAAATA
CATATCAGTAGTTCATGCCGATAATCCGACAGCTTCTAATTCGGTTTTCACATTTTTTTCTCGCCTTTTG
GCTCCTTGTTTGTTATTTTTCCTCTGATCTCTATGCCTCTCTCTCCCTCTCTACTTCTCTCCCGGATTCC
CATTTTCGTTCTTCCGTTCTTTTTTTTTCTCCCCCATTTTTTTCGCCTTTTTATCCTAGTTTATATTATG
CATTATTTTGCCTTTCTCGTACGTCCGTCCCCGCCGCTCGTTTCAATTCAATTTCAAGTCTCCTTGTTAT
CCCGGGATTGGCCAAAGGACCCAAAGGTATGTTTCGAATGATACTAACATAACATAGAACATTTTCAGGA
GGACCCTTGGAGGGTACCGGTTTTCCCAGTCACGACGCGTGGTACCGAGCTCAGAAAAAATGACCGCTCC
AAAGAAGAAACGCAAAGTACCGAGCTCAGAAAAAATGACGGCACCTAAAAAGAAACGCAAAGTACCGGTC
GCCGAGAAGACAGCCCCAAAAAAGAAGCGTAAAGTTCCACGCGTCATGGGAGTAAGTTTAAACAGTTCGG
TACTAACTAACCATACATATTTAAATTTTCAGCGCGCTTCCAAGGGAGAGGAGCTCATCAAGGAGAACAT
GCACATGAAGCTCTACATGGAGGGAACCGTCAACAACCACCACTTCAAGTGCACCTCCGAGGGAGAGGGA
AAGCCATACGAGGGAACCCAAACCATGCGTATCAAGGTAAGTTTAAACATATATATACTAACTAACCCTG
ATTATTTAAATTTTCAGGTCGTCGAGGGAGGACCACTCCCATTCGCCTTCGACATCCTCGCCACCTCCTT
CATGTACGGATCCCGTACCTTCATCAACCACACCCAAGGAATCCCAGACTTCTTCAAGCAATCCTTCCCA
GAGGGATTCACCTGGGAGCGTGTCACCACCTACGAGGACGGAGGAGTCCTCACCGCCACCCAAGACACCT
CCCTCCAAGACGGATGCCTCATCTACAACGTCAAGGTAAGTTTAAACAGTTCGGTACTAACTAACCATAC
ATATTTAAATTTTCAGATCCGTGGAGTCAACTTCCCATCCAACGGACCAGTCATGCAAAAGAAGACCCTC
GGATGGGAGGCCAACACCGAGATGCTCTACCCAGCCGACGGAGGACTCGAGGGACGTACCGACATGGCCC
TCAAGCTCGTCGGAGGAGGACACCTCATCTGCAACTTCAAGACCACCTACCGTTCCAAGGTAAGTTTAAA
CATGATTTTACTAACTAACTAATCTGATTTAAATTTTCAGAAGCCAGCCAAGAACCTCAAGATGCCAGGA
GTCTACTACGTCGACCACCGTCTCGAGCGTATCAAGGAGGCCGACAAGGAGACCTACGTCGAGCAACACG
AGGTCGCCGTCGCCCGTTACTGCGACCTCCCATCCAAGCTCGGACACAAGCTCAACGGAATGGACGAGCT
CTACAAGGCCTAGGATACCGGAATTCCAACTGAGCGCCGGTCGCTACCATTACCAACTTGTCTGGTGTCA
AAAATAATAGGGGCCGCTGTCATCAGAGTAAGTTTAAACTGAGTTCTACTAACTAACGAGTAATATTTAA
ATTTTCAGCATCTCGCGCCCGTGCCTCTGACTTCTAAGTCCAATTACTCTTCAACATCCCTACATGCTCT
TTCTCCCTGTGCTCCCACCCCCTATTTTTGTTATTATCAAAAAACTTCTCTTAATTTCTTTGTTTTTTAG
CTTCTTTTAAGTCACCTCTAACAATGAAATTGTGTAGATTCAAAAATAGAATTAATTCGTAATAAAAAGT
CGAAAAAAATTGTGCTCCCTCCCCCCATTAATAATAATTCTATCCCAAAATCTACACAATGTTCTGTGTA
CACTTCTTATGTTTTTTACTTCTGATAAATTTTTTTGAAACATCATAGAAAAAACCGCACACAAAATACC
TTATCATATGTTACGTTTCAGTTTATGACCGCAATTTTTATTTCTTCGCACGTCTGGGCCTCTCATGACG
TCAAATCATGCTCATCGTGAAAAAGTTTTGGAGTATTTTTGGAATTTTTCAATCAAGTGAAAGTTTATGA
AATTAATTTTCCTGCTTTTGCTTTTTGGGGTTTCCCCTATTGTTTGTCAAGATTTCGAGGACGGCGTTTT
TCTTGCTAAAATCACAAGTATTGATGAGCACGATGCAAGAAAGATCGGAAGAAGGTTTGGGTTTGAGGCT
CAGTGGAAGGTGAGTAGAAGTTGATAATTTGAAAGTGGAGTAGTGTCTATGGGGTTTTTGCCTTAAATGA
CAGAATACATTCCCAATATACCAAACATAACTGTTTCCTACTAGTCGGCCGTACGGGCCCTTTCGTCTCG
CGCGTTTCGGTGATGACGGTGAAAACCTCTGACACATGCAGCTCCCGGAGACGGTCACAGCTTGTCTGTA
AGCGGATGCCGGGAGCAGACAAGCCCGTCAGGGCGCGTCAGCGGGTGTTGGCGGGTGTCGGGGCTGGCTT
AACTATGCGGCATCAGAGCAGATTGTACTGAGAGTGCACCATATGCGGTGTGAAATACCGCACAGATGCG
TAAGGAGAAAATACCGCATCAGGCGGCCTTAAGGGCCTCGTGATACGCCTATTTTTATAGGTTAATGTCA
TGATAATAATGGTTTCTTAGACGTCAGGTGGCACTTTTCGGGGAAATGTGCGCGGAACCCCTATTTGTTT
ATTTTTCTAAATACATTCAAATATGTATCCGCTCATGAGACAATAACCCTGATAAATGCTTCAATAATAT
TGAAAAAGGAAGAGTATGAGTATTCAACATTTCCGTGTCGCCCTTATTCCCTTTTTTGCGGCATTTTGCC
TTCCTGTTTTTGCTCACCCAGAAACGCTGGTGAAAGTAAAAGATGCTGAAGATCAGTTGGGTGCACGAGT
GGGTTACATCGAACTGGATCTCAACAGCGGTAAGATCCTTGAGAGTTTTCGCCCCGAAGAACGTTTTCCA
ATGATGAGCACTTTTAAAGTTCTGCTATGTGGCGCGGTATTATCCCGTATTGACGCCGGGCAAGAGCAAC
TCGGTCGCCGCATACACTATTCTCAGAATGACTTGGTTGAGTACTCACCAGTCACAGAAAAGCATCTTAC
GGATGGCATGACAGTAAGAGAATTATGCAGTGCTGCCATAACCATGAGTGATAACACTGCGGCCAACTTA
CTTCTGACAACGATCGGAGGACCGAAGGAGCTAACCGCTTTTTTGCACAACATGGGGGATCATGTAACTC
GCCTTGATCGTTGGGAACCGGAGCTGAATGAAGCCATACCAAACGACGAGCGTGACACCACGATGCCTGT
AGCAATGGCAACAACGTTGCGCAAACTATTAACTGGCGAACTACTTACTCTAGCTTCCCGGCAACAATTA
ATAGACTGGATGGAGGCGGATAAAGTTGCAGGACCACTTCTGCGCTCGGCCCTTCCGGCTGGCTGGTTTA
TTGCTGATAAATCTGGAGCCGGTGAGCGTGGGTCTCGCGGTATCATTGCAGCACTGGGGCCAGATGGTAA
GCCCTCCCGTATCGTAGTTATCTACACGACGGGGAGTCAGGCAACTATGGATGAACGAAATAGACAGATC
GCTGAGATAGGTGCCTCACTGATTAAGCATTGGTAACTGTCAGACCAAGTTTACTCATATATACTTTAGA
TTGATTTAAAACTTCATTTTTAATTTAAAAGGATCTAGGTGAAGATCCTTTTTGATAATCTCATGACCAA
AATCCCTTAACGTGAGTTTTCGTTCCACTGAGCGTCAGACCCCGTAGAAAAGATCAAAGGATCTTCTTGA
GATCCTTTTTTTCTGCGCGTAATCTGCTGCTTGCAAACAAAAAAACCACCGCTACCAGCGGTGGTTTGTT
TGCCGGATCAAGAGCTACCAACTCTTTTTCCGAAGGTAACTGGCTTCAGCAGAGCGCAGATACCAAATAC
TGTTCTTCTAGTGTAGCCGTAGTTAGGCCACCACTTCAAGAACTCTGTAGCACCGCCTACATACCTCGCT
CTGCTAATCCTGTTACCAGTGGCTGCTGCCAGTGGCGATAAGTCGTGTCTTACCGGGTTGGACTCAAGAC
GATAGTTACCGGATAAGGCGCAGCGGTCGGGCTGAACGGGGGGTTCGTGCACACAGCCCAGCTTGGAGCG
AACGACCTACACCGAACTGAGATACCTACAGCGTGAGCTATGAGAAAGCGCCACGCTTCCCGAAGGGAGA
AAGGCGGACAGGTATCCGGTAAGCGGCAGGGTCGGAACAGGAGAGCGCACGAGGGAGCTTCCAGGGGGAA
ACGCCTGGTATCTTTATAGTCCTGTCGGGTTTCGCCACCTCTGACTTGAGCGTCGATTTTTGTGATGCTC
GTCAGGGGGGCGGAGCCTATGGAAAAACGCCAGCAACGCGGCCTTTTTACGGTTCCTGGCCTTTTGCTGG
CCTTTTGCTCACATGTTCTTTCCTGCGTTATCCCCTGATTCTGTGGATAACCGTATTACCGCCTTTGAGT
GAGCTGATACCGCTCGCCGCAGCCGAACGACCGAGCGCAGCGAGTCAGTGAGCGAGGAAGCGGAAGAGCG
CCCAATACGCAAACCGCCTCTCCCCGCGCGTTGGCCGATTCATTAATGCAGCTGGCACGACAGGTTTCCC
GACTGGAAAGCGGGCAGTGAGCGCAACGCAATTAATGTGAGTTAGCTCACTCATTAGGCACCCCAGGCTT
TACACTTTATGCTTCCGGCTCGTATGTTGTGTGGAATTGTGAGCGGATAACAATT
Features (pLannotate 1.2.2; 14 found; start..end, strand, type, name):
    152..169     -  misc_feature   MCS (fragment): pUC18/19 multiple cloning site
   3379..3397    -  CDS            lacZα (fragment): LacZα fragment of β-galactosidase; lacZ fragment
   3552..3602    +  CDS            mEGFP (fragment): monomeric enhanced GFP, optimized with synthetic introns for expression in C. elegans
   3609..4487    +  CDS            TagRFP-T: TagRFP-T is a basic (constitutively fluorescent) red fluorescent protein published in 2008, derived from Entacmaea quadricolor. It has low acid sensitivity.
   5107..5259    +  CDS            aex-5 (fragment): AEX5_CAEEL - Also known as kpc-3 From Caenorhabditis elegans.
   5387..5422    +  CDS            rop (fragment): Rop protein, which maintains plasmids at low copy number; rop
   5524..5623    +  misc_feature   bom (fragment): basis of mobility region from pBR322
   5721..5825    +  promoter       AmpR promoter: bla
   5826..6686    +  CDS            AmpR: β-lactamase; bla; confers resistance to ampicillin, carbenicillin, and related antibiotics
   6857..7445    +  rep_origin     ori: high-copy-number ColE1/pMB1/pBR322/pUC origin of replication
   7628..7720    +  CDS            lacI (fragment): lac repressor; lacI; The lac repressor binds to the lac operator to inhibit transcription in E. coli. This inhibition can be relieved by adding lactose or isopropyl-β-D-thiogalactopyranoside (IPTG).
   7733..7754    +  protein_bind   CAP binding site: CAP binding activates transcription in the presence of cAMP. E. coli catabolite activator protein
   7769..7799    +  promoter       lac promoter: promoter for the E. coli lac operon
   7807..7823    +  protein_bind   lac operator: The lac repressor binds to the lac operator to inhibit transcription in E. coli. This inhibition can be relieved by adding lactose or isopropyl-β-D-thiogalactopyranoside (IPTG). lac repressor encoded by lacI
