[The description below was written by a language model from this plasmid's Addgene catalogue record and pLannotate feature annotations shown in this document.]
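Description:
pEY143 is a C. elegans (worm) expression plasmid built on the pPD95.62 backbone, one of the standard nematode reporter vectors. It is propagated in E. coli using a high-copy ColE1/pUC-type origin and selected with ampicillin through a β-lactamase (AmpR) gene driven by its own promoter. The feature table also picks up typical cloning-vector remnants: fragments of the pUC multiple cloning site, lacZα, lacI, rop and the bom region, along with the lac promoter, operator and CAP binding site. These play no role in worm expression.

The payload is a transcriptional reporter in which unc-31 sequence from C. elegans, inserted by Gibson cloning, drives TagRFP-T, a red fluorescent protein derived from Entacmaea quadricolor. The unc-31 regulatory sequence is not annotated in the feature table. A large unannotated stretch of roughly 3 kb lies between the MCS fragment and the reporter, and it is the likely location of this sequence, but the record does not define its boundaries. The catalogue entry describes the reporter as nuclear, although no nuclear localization signal is annotated. A short fragment matching worm-optimised GFP sits immediately upstream of the TagRFP-T coding sequence and is probably residual backbone sequence. Downstream, a small match to aex-5 is called in the region where a 3′ UTR would normally sit, but the record does not identify the 3′ UTR.

The plasmid comes from the NeuroPAL project, a multicolour atlas for identifying neurons across the whole C. elegans nervous system. It serves as a fluorescent neural reporter marking unc-31-expressing neurons with nuclear red fluorescence. The record refers users to the NeuroPAL publication for the expression pattern.
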