Addgene plasmid #223490: pEY143
Purpose: unc-31 fluorescent neural reporter driving nuclear TagRFP-T expression (refer to NeuroPAL paper for expression)
Depositing lab: Oliver Hobert & Eviatar Yemini. Depositing organization: Columbia University. Publication: NeuroPAL: A Multicolor Atlas for Whole-Brain Neuronal Identification in C. elegans. Yemini E, Lin A, Nejatbakhsh A, Varol E, Sun R, Mena GE, Samuel ADT, Paninski L, Venkatachalam V, Hobert O. Cell. 2021 Jan 7;184(1):272-288.e11. doi: 10.1016/j.cell.2020.12.012. Epub 2020 Dec 29. PubMed 33378642.
Backbone
  Vector backbone: pPD95.62
  Vector type: Worm Expression
Growth in bacteria
  Bacterial resistance: Ampicillin, 100 μg/mL
  Growth temperature: 37°C
  Growth strain: DH5alpha
  Copy number: Unknown
Gene/Insert
  Gene/Insert name: unc-31
  Species: C. elegans (nematode)
  Entrez Gene: unc-31 (a.k.a. CELE_ZK897.1)
  Cloning method: Gibson Cloning
Terms and licenses: Academic/Nonprofit Terms; Industry Terms: Not Available to Industry
How to cite: pEY143 was a gift from Oliver Hobert & Eviatar Yemini (Addgene plasmid # 223490 ; http://n2t.net/addgene:223490 ; RRID:Addgene_223490)
